>Addgene plasmid #109396 | TBG-Vector | depositor full sequence | sequence record 206305 | TBG-Vector sequence 7019 bps
CCTGCAGGCAGCTGCGCGCTCGCTCGCTCACTGAGGCCGCCCGGGCAAAGCCCGGGCGTCGGGCGACCTT
TGGTCGCCCGGCCTCAGTGAGCGAGCGAGCGCGCAGAGAGGGAGTGGCCAACTCCATCACTAGGGGTTCC
TGCGGCCGCACGCGTGAGGGCCTATTTCCCATGATTCCTTCATATTTGCATATACGATACAAGGCTGTTA
GAGAGATAATTGGAATTAATTTGACTGTAAACACAAAGATATTAGTACAAAATACGTGACGTAGAAAGTA
ATAATTTCTTGGGTAGTTTGCAGTTTTAAAATTATGTTTTAAAATGGACTATCATATGCTTACCGTAACT
TGAAAGTATTTCGATTTCTTGGCTTTATATATCTTGTGGAAAGGACGAAACACCGTGTAATAGCTCCTGC
ATGGGTTTTAGAGCTAGAAATAGCAAGTTAAAATAAGGCTAGTCCGTTATCAACTTGAAAAAGTGGCACC
GAGTCGGTGCTTTTTTTCTAGAAGAGGGCCTATTTCCCATGATTCCTTCATATTTGCATATACGATACAA
GGCTGTTAGAGAGATAATTGGAATTAATTTGACTGTAAACACAAAGATATTAGTACAAAATACGTGACGT
AGAAAGTAATAATTTCTTGGGTAGTTTGCAGTTTTAAAATTATGTTTTAAAATGGACTATCATATGCTTA
CCGTAACTTGAAAGTATTTCGATTTCTTGGCTTTATATATCTTGTGGAAAGGACGAAACACCGGAAGAGC
GAGCTCTTCTGTTTTAGAGCTAGAAATAGCAAGTTAAAATAAGGCTAGTCCGTTATCAACTTGAAAAAGT
GGCACCGAGTCGGTGCTTTTTTGGTACCGCGGCCTCTAGACTCGAGGGGCTGGAAGCTACCTTTGACATC
ATTTCCTCTGCGAATGCATGTATAATTTCTACAGAACCTATTAGAAAGGATCACCCAGCCTCTGCTTTTG
TACAACTTTCCCTTAAAAAACTGCCAATTCCACTGCTGTTTGGCCCAATAGTGAGAACTTTTTCCTGCTG
CCTCTTGGTGCTTTTGCCTATGGCCCCTATTCTGCCTGCTGAAGACACTCTTGCCAGCATGGACTTAAAC
CCCTCCAGCTCTGACAATCCTCTTTCTCTTTTGTTTTACATGAAGGGTCTGGCAGCCAAAGCAATCACTC
AAAGTTCAAACCTTATCATTTTTTGCTTTGTTCCTCTTGGCCTTGGTTTTGTACATCAGCTTTGAAAATA
CCATCCCAGGGTTAATGCTGGGGTTAATTTATAACTAAGAGTGCTCTAGTTTTGCAATACAGGACATGCT
ATAAAAATGGAAAGATACCGGTGCCACCATGGCCCCAAAGGTTAACCGTACGGCCACCATGGAAGACGCC
AAAAACATAAAGAAAGGCCCGGCGCCATTCTATCCGCTGGAAGATGGAACCGCTGGAGAGCAACTGCATA
AGGCTATGAAGAGATACGCCCTGGTTCCTGGAACAATTGCTTTTACAGATGCACATATCGAGGTGGACAT
CACTTACGCTGAGTACTTCGAAATGTCCGTTCGGTTGGCAGAAGCTATGAAACGATATGGGCTGAATACA
AATCACAGAATCGTCGTATGCAGTGAAAACTCTCTTCAATTCTTTATGCCGGTGTTGGGCGCGTTATTTA
TCGGAGTTGCAGTTGCGCCCGCGAACGACATTTATAATGAACGTGAATTGCTCAACAGTATGGGCATTTC
GCAGCCTACCGTGGTGTTCGTTTCCAAAAAGGGGTTGCAAAAAATTTTGAACGTGCAAAAAAAGCTCCCA
ATCATCCAAAAAATTATTATCATGGATTCTAAAACGGATTACCAGGGATTTCAGTCGATGTACACGTTCG
TCACATCTCATCTACCTCCCGGTTTTAATGAATACGATTTTGTGCCAGAGTCCTTCGATAGGGACAAGAC
AATTGCACTGATCATGAACTCCTCTGGATCTACTGGTCTGCCTAAAGGTGTCGCTCTGCCTCATAGAACT
GCCTGCGTGAGATTCTCGCATGCCAGAGATCCTATTTTTGGCAATCAAATCATTCCGGATACTGCGATTT
TAAGTGTTGTTCCATTCCATCACGGTTTTGGAATGTTTACTACACTCGGATATTTGATATGTGGATTTCG
AGTCGTCTTAATGTATAGATTTGAAGAGGAGCTGTTTCTGAGGAGCCTTCAGGATTACAAGATTCAAAGT
GCGCTGCTGGTGCCAACCCTATTCTCCTTCTTCGCCAAAAGCACTCTGATTGACAAATACGATTTATCTA
ATTTACACGAAATTGCTTCTGGTGGCGCTCCCCTCTCTAAGGAAGTCGGGGAAGCGGTTGCCAAGAGGTT
CCATCTGCCAGGTATCAGGCAAGGATATGGGCTCACTGAGACTACATCAGCTATTCTGATTACACCCGAG
GGGGATGATAAACCGGGCGCGGTCGGTAAAGTTGTTCCATTTTTTGAAGCGAAGGTTGTGGATCTGGATA
CCGGGAAAACGCTGGGCGTTAATCAAAGAGGCGAACTGTGTGTGAGAGGTCCTATGATTATGTCCGGTTA
TGTAAACAATCCGGAAGCGACCAACGCCTTGATTGACAAGGATGGATGGCTACATTCTGGAGACATAGCT
TACTGGGACGAAGACGAACACTTCTTCATCGTTGACCGCCTGAAGTCTCTGATTAAGTACAAAGGCTATC
AGGTGGCTCCCGCTGAATTGGAATCCATCTTGCTCCAACACCCCAACATCTTCGACGCAGGTGTCGCAGG
TCTTCCCGACGATGACGCCGGTGAACTTCCCGCCGCCGTTGTTGTTTTGGAGCACGGAAAGACGATGACG
GAAAAAGAGATCGTGGATTACGTCGCCAGTCAAGTAACAACCGCGAAAAAGTTGCGCGGAGGAGTTGTGT
TTGTGGACGAAGTACCGAAAGGTCTTACCGGAAAACTCGACGCAAGAAAAATCAGAGAGATCCTCATAAA
GGCCAAGAAGGGCGGAAAGATCGCCGTGGCTAGCGGAAGCGGAGCCACTAACTTCTCCCTGTTGAAACAA
GCAGGGGATGTCGAAGAGAATCCCGGGCCACCCAAGAAGAAGAGGAAGGTGTCCAATCTCCTGACTGTTC
ACCAGAACCTCCCTGCGCTGCCAGTAGATGCCACTAGCGATGAGGTCAGGAAAAATCTCATGGATATGTT
TAGGGATAGACAGGCGTTTTCTGAACACACCTGGAAAATGCTGCTTAGCGTGTGCCGATCCTGGGCAGCC
TGGTGTAAGCTGAACAATCGCAAATGGTTCCCCGCCGAGCCGGAGGACGTGCGCGATTACCTGCTGTATC
TCCAGGCAAGAGGGCTGGCTGTCAAGACTATCCAGCAGCACTTGGGCCAACTGAATATGCTGCATCGACG
CAGCGGGCTCCCCCGGCCTAGCGATTCAAACGCAGTCTCCCTTGTTATGAGGAGAATTAGAAAGGAAAAC
GTAGATGCGGGTGAGAGGGCTAAGCAGGCTCTCGCTTTTGAGCGGACTGATTTCGACCAGGTCAGATCCC
TGATGGAGAACAGCGATCGGTGCCAGGACATCAGGAACCTCGCATTTCTGGGAATTGCATATAACACACT
TCTGCGCATAGCTGAGATCGCCCGGATCAGAGTGAAAGACATCAGTCGAACGGACGGCGGCCGGATGCTT
ATTCATATTGGACGCACAAAGACATTGGTCAGCACCGCTGGCGTTGAAAAGGCCTTGTCCCTGGGCGTAA
CGAAGCTGGTGGAAAGATGGATCTCAGTGTCCGGCGTGGCTGACGACCCTAATAATTACTTGTTCTGTCG
AGTGAGAAAAAACGGAGTCGCCGCGCCCTCTGCCACCAGCCAATTGAGTACACGGGCCCTTGAAGGGATC
TTTGAGGCAACCCACCGACTCATATACGGAGCCAAGGATGACAGTGGCCAGAGGTATCTCGCCTGGTCAG
GTCATTCTGCTAGGGTGGGGGCCGCACGAGACATGGCGCGGGCAGGAGTCTCCATACCAGAGATTATGCA
AGCTGGAGGTTGGACAAATGTGAACATCGTTATGAACTATATCCGCAATCTTGACTCTGAAACCGGGGCC
ATGGTGAGACTGCTCGAAGATGGTGACTACCCATACGATGTTCCAGATTACGCTTAAGAATTCGATATCA
AGCTTAATAAAAGATCTTTATTTTCATTAGATCTGTGTGTTGGTTTTTTGTGTGGTAACCACGTGCGGAC
CGAGCGGCCGCAGGAACCCCTAGTGATGGAGTTGGCCACTCCCTCTCTGCGCGCTCGCTCGCTCACTGAG
GCCGGGCGACCAAAGGTCGCCCGACGCCCGGGCTTTGCCCGGGCGGCCTCAGTGAGCGAGCGAGCGCGCA
GCTGCCTGCAGGGGCGCCTGATGCGGTATTTTCTCCTTACGCATCTGTGCGGTATTTCACACCGCATA
[142 nt withheld, positions 4479-4620]
C
[141 nt withheld, positions 4622-4762]
CCTTTGACGTTGGAGTCCACGTTCTTT
[37 nt withheld, positions 4790-4826]
ACCCTATCTCGGGCTATTCTTTTGATTTATAAGGGATTTTGCCGATTTCGGCCTATTGGTTAAAAAATGA
GCTGATTTAACAAAAATTTAACGCGAATTTTAACAAAATATTAACGTTTACAATTTTATGGTGCACTCTC
AGTACAATCTGCTCTGATGCCGCATAGTTAAGCCAGCCCCGACACCCGCCAACACCCGCTGACGCGCCCT
GACGGGCTTGTCTGCTCCCGGCATCCGCTTACAGACAAGCTGTGACCGTCTCCGGGAGCTGCATGTGTCA
GAGGTTTTCACCGTCATCACCGAAACGCGCGAGACGAAAGGGCCTCGTGATACGCCTATTTTTATAGGTT
AATGTCATGATAATAATGGTTTCTTAGACGTCAGGTGGCACTTTTCGGGGAAATGTGCGCGGAACCCCTA
TTTGTTTATTTTTCTAAATACATTCAAATATGTATCCGCTCATGAGACAATAACCCTGATAAATGCTTCA
ATAATATTGAAAAAGGAAGAGTATGAGTATTCAACATTTCCGTGTCGCCCTTATTCCCTTTTTTGCGGCA
TTTTGCCTTCCTGTTTTTGCTCACCCAGAAACGCTGGTGAAAGTAAAAGATGCTGAAGATCAGTTGGGTG
CACGAGTGGGTTACATCGAACTGGATCTCAACAGCGGTAAGATCCTTGAGAGTTTTCGCCCCGAAGAACG
TTTTCCAATGATGAGCACTTTTAAAGTTCTGCTATGTGGCGCGGTATTATCCCGTATTGACGCCGGGCAA
GAGCAACTCGGTCGCCGCATACACTATTCTCAGAATGACTTGGTTGAGTACTCACCAGTCACAGAAAAGC
ATCTTACGGATGGCATGACAGTAAGAGAATTATGCAGTGCTGCCATAACCATGAGTGATAACACTGCGGC
CAACTTACTTCTGACAACGATCGGAGGACCGAAGGAGCTAACCGCTTTTTTGCACAACATGGGGGATCAT
GTAACTCGCCTTGATCGTTGGGAACCGGAGCTGAATGAAGCCATACCAAACGACGAGCGTGACACCACGA
TGCCTGTAGCAATGGCAACAACGTTGCGCAAACTATTAACTGGCGAACTACTTACTCTAGCTTCCCGGCA
ACAATTAATAGACTGGATGGAGGCGGATAAAGTTGCAGGACCACTTCTGCGCTCGGCCCTTCCGGCTGGC
TGGTTTATTGCTGATAAATCTGGAGCCGGTGAGCGTGGGTCTCGCGGTATCATTGCAGCACTGGGGCCAG
ATGGTAAGCCCTCCCGTATCGTAGTTATCTACACGACGGGGAGTCAGGCAACTATGGATGAACGAAATAG
ACAGATCGCTGAGATAGGTGCCTCACTGATTAAGCATTGGTAACTGTCAGACCAAGTTTACTCATATATA
CTTTAGATTGATTTAAAACTTCATTTTTAATTTAAAAGGATCTAGGTGAAGATCCTTTTTGATAATCTCA
TGACCAAAATCCCTTAACGTGAGTTTTCGTTCCACTGAGCGTCAGACCCCGTAGAAAAGATCAAAGGATC
TTCTTGAGATCCTTTTTTTCTGCGCGTAATCTGCTGCTTGCAAACAAAAAAACCACCGCTACCAGCGGTG
GTTTGTTTGCCGGATCAAGAGCTACCAACTCTTTTTCCGAAGGTAACTGGCTTCAGCAGAGCGCAGATAC
CAAATACTGTCCTTCTAGTGTAGCCGTAGTTAGGCCACCACTTCAAGAACTCTGTAGCACCGCCTACATA
CCTCGCTCTGCTAATCCTGTTACCAGTGGCTGCTGCCAGTGGCGATAAGTCGTGTCTTACCGGGTTGGAC
TCAAGACGATAGTTACCGGATAAGGCGCAGCGGTCGGGCTGAACGGGGGGTTCGTGCACACAGCCCAGCT
TGGAGCGAACGACCTACACCGAACTGAGATACCTACAGCGTGAGCTATGAGAAAGCGCCACGCTTCCCGA
AGGGAGAAAGGCGGACAGGTATCCGGTAAGCGGCAGGGTCGGAACAGGAGAGCGCACGAGGGAGCTTCCA
GGGGGAAACGCCTGGTATCTTTATAGTCCTGTCGGGTTTCGCCACCTCTGACTTGAGCGTCGATTTTTGT
GATGCTCGTCAGGGGGGCGGAGCCTATGGAAAAACGCCAGCAACGCGGCCTTTTTACGGTTCCTGGCCTT
TTGCTGGCCTTTTGCTCACATGT
Features (pLannotate 1.2.2; 19 found; start..end, strand, type, name):
      1..141     -  repeat_region  AAV2 ITR: inverted terminal repeat of adeno-associated virus serotype 2 inverted
    156..396     +  promoter       U6 promoter: RNA polymerase III promoter for human U6 snRNA
    425..500     +  misc_RNA       gRNA scaffold: guide RNA scaffold for the Streptococcus pyogenes CRISPR/Cas9 system
    514..754     +  promoter       U6 promoter: RNA polymerase III promoter for human U6 snRNA
    781..856     +  misc_RNA       gRNA scaffold: guide RNA scaffold for the Streptococcus pyogenes CRISPR/Cas9 system
    925..1334    +  promoter       TBG promoter: promoter from the human thyroxine-binding globulin gene (Yan et al., 2012)
   1389..3038    +  CDS            luciferase: firefly luciferase; luc+; enhanced luc+ version of the luciferase gene
   3132..4157    +  CDS            cre: RECR_BPP1 - Experimental evidence at protein level: Swiss-Prot protein existence level 1. Catalyzes site-specific recombination between two 34-base- pair LOXP sites. Its role is to maintain the phage genome as a monomeric unit-copy plasmid in the lysogenic state. From Escherichia phage P1 (Bacteriophage P1).
   4158..4186    +  CDS            3xHA (fragment): three tandem HA epitope tags
   4188..4206    +  misc_feature   MCS (fragment): pBluescript multiple cloning site
   4206..4254    +  polyA_signal   poly(A) signal: synthetic polyadenylation signal
   4282..4422    +  repeat_region  AAV2 ITR: inverted terminal repeat of adeno-associated virus serotype 2 inverted
   4427..4478    -  misc_feature   bom (fragment): basis of mobility region from pBR322
   4497..4877    +  rep_origin     M13 ori (sequence partly withheld): M13 bacteriophage origin of replication; arrow indicates direction of (+) strand synthesis
   4953..5002    -  misc_feature   bom (fragment): basis of mobility region from pBR322
   5104..5139    -  CDS            rop (fragment): Rop protein, which maintains plasmids at low copy number; rop
   5234..5338    +  promoter       AmpR promoter: bla
   5339..6199    +  CDS            AmpR: β-lactamase; bla; confers resistance to ampicillin, carbenicillin, and related antibiotics
   6370..6958    +  rep_origin     ori: high-copy-number ColE1/pMB1/pBR322/pUC origin of replication
