>Addgene plasmid #109396 | TBG-Vector | addgene full sequence | sequence record 222776 | Addgene NGS Result
CCTGCAGGCAGCTGCGCGCTCGCTCGCTCACTGAGGCCGCCCGGGCGTCGGGCGACCTTTGGTCGCCCGG
CCTCAGTGAGCGAGCGAGCGCGCAGAGAGGGAGTGGCCAACTCCATCACTAGGGGTTCCTGCGGCCGCAC
GCGTGAGGGCCTATTTCCCATGATTCCTTCATATTTGCATATACGATACAAGGCTGTTAGAGAGATAATT
GGAATTAATTTGACTGTAAACACAAAGATATTAGTACAAAATACGTGACGTAGAAAGTAATAATTTCTTG
GGTAGTTTGCAGTTTTAAAATTATGTTTTAAAATGGACTATCATATGCTTACCGTAACTTGAAAGTATTT
CGATTTCTTGGCTTTATATATCTTGTGGAAAGGACGAAACACCGTGTAATAGCTCCTGCATGGGTTTTAG
AGCTAGAAATAGCAAGTTAAAATAAGGCTAGTCCGTTATCAACTTGAAAAAGTGGCACCGAGTCGGTGCT
TTTTTTCTAGAAGAGGGCCTATTTCCCATGATTCCTTCATATTTGCATATACGATACAAGGCTGTTAGAG
AGATAATTGGAATTAATTTGACTGTAAACACAAAGATATTAGTACAAAATACGTGACGTAGAAAGTAATA
ATTTCTTGGGTAGTTTGCAGTTTTAAAATTATGTTTTAAAATGGACTATCATATGCTTACCGTAACTTGA
AAGTATTTCGATTTCTTGGCTTTATATATCTTGTGGAAAGGACGAAACACCGGAAGAGCGAGCTCTTCTG
TTTTAGAGCTAGAAATAGCAAGTTAAAATAAGGCTAGTCCGTTATCAACTTGAAAAAGTGGCACCGAGTC
GGTGCTTTTTTGGTACCGCGGCCTCTAGACTCGAGGGGCTGGAAGCTACCTTTGACATCATTTCCTCTGC
GAATGCATGTATAATTTCTACAGAACCTATTAGAAAGGATCACCCAGCCTCTGCTTTTGTACAACTTTCC
CTTAAAAAACTGCCAATTCCACTGCTGTTTGGCCCAATAGTGAGAACTTTTTCCTGCTGCCTCTTGGTGC
TTTTGCCTATGGCCCCTATTCTGCCTGCTGAAGACACTCTTGCCAGCATGGACTTAAACCCCTCCAGCTC
TGACAATCCTCTTTCTCTTTTGTTTTACATGAAGGGTCTGGCAGCCAAAGCAATCACTCAAAGTTCAAAC
CTTATCATTTTTTGCTTTGTTCCTCTTGGCCTTGGTTTTGTACATCAGCTTTGAAAATACCATCCCAGGG
TTAATGCTGGGGTTAATTTATAACTAAGAGTGCTCTAGTTTTGCAATACAGGACATGCTATAAAAATGGA
AAGATACCGGTGCCACCATGGCCCCAAAGGTTAACCGTACGGCCACCATGGAAGACGCCAAAAACATAAA
GAAAGGCCCGGCGCCATTCTATCCGCTGGAAGATGGAACCGCTGGAGAGCAACTGCATAAGGCTATGAAG
AGATACGCCCTGGTTCCTGGAACAATTGCTTTTACAGATGCACATATCGAGGTGGACATCACTTACGCTG
AGTACTTCGAAATGTCCGTTCGGTTGGCAGAAGCTATGAAACGATATGGGCTGAATACAAATCACAGAAT
CGTCGTATGCAGTGAAAACTCTCTTCAATTCTTTATGCCGGTGTTGGGCGCGTTATTTATCGGAGTTGCA
GTTGCGCCCGCGAACGACATTTATAATGAACGTGAATTGCTCAACAGTATGGGCATTTCGCAGCCTACCG
TGGTGTTCGTTTCCAAAAAGGGGTTGCAAAAAATTTTGAACGTGCAAAAAAAGCTCCCAATCATCCAAAA
AATTATTATCATGGATTCTAAAACGGATTACCAGGGATTTCAGTCGATGTACACGTTCGTCACATCTCAT
CTACCTCCCGGTTTTAATGAATACGATTTTGTGCCAGAGTCCTTCGATAGGGACAAGACAATTGCACTGA
TCATGAACTCCTCTGGATCTACTGGTCTGCCTAAAGGTGTCGCTCTGCCTCATAGAACTGCCTGCGTGAG
ATTCTCGCATGCCAGAGATCCTATTTTTGGCAATCAAATCATTCCGGATACTGCGATTTTAAGTGTTGTT
CCATTCCATCACGGTTTTGGAATGTTTACTACACTCGGATATTTGATATGTGGATTTCGAGTCGTCTTAA
TGTATAGATTTGAAGAGGAGCTGTTTCTGAGGAGCCTTCAGGATTACAAGATTCAAAGTGCGCTGCTGGT
GCCAACCCTATTCTCCTTCTTCGCCAAAAGCACTCTGATTGACAAATACGATTTATCTAATTTACACGAA
ATTGCTTCTGGTGGCGCTCCCCTCTCTAAGGAAGTCGGGGAAGCGGTTGCCAAGAGGTTCCATCTGCCAG
GTATCAGGCAAGGATATGGGCTCACTGAGACTACATCAGCTATTCTGATTACACCCGAGGGGGATGATAA
ACCGGGCGCGGTCGGTAAAGTTGTTCCATTTTTTGAAGCGAAGGTTGTGGATCTGGATACCGGGAAAACG
CTGGGCGTTAATCAAAGAGGCGAACTGTGTGTGAGAGGTCCTATGATTATGTCCGGTTATGTAAACAATC
CGGAAGCGACCAACGCCTTGATTGACAAGGATGGATGGCTACATTCTGGAGACATAGCTTACTGGGACGA
AGACGAACACTTCTTCATCGTTGACCGCCTGAAGTCTCTGATTAAGTACAAAGGCTATCAGGTGGCTCCC
GCTGAATTGGAATCCATCTTGCTCCAACACCCCAACATCTTCGACGCAGGTGTCGCAGGTCTTCCCGACG
ATGACGCCGGTGAACTTCCCGCCGCCGTTGTTGTTTTGGAGCACGGAAAGACGATGACGGAAAAAGAGAT
CGTGGATTACGTCGCCAGTCAAGTAACAACCGCGAAAAAGTTGCGCGGAGGAGTTGTGTTTGTGGACGAA
GTACCGAAAGGTCTTACCGGAAAACTCGACGCAAGAAAAATCAGAGAGATCCTCATAAAGGCCAAGAAGG
GCGGAAAGATCGCCGTGGCTAGCGGAAGCGGAGCCACTAACTTCTCCCTGTTGAAACAAGCAGGGGATGT
CGAAGAGAATCCCGGGCCACCCAAGAAGAAGAGGAAGGTGTCCAATCTCCTGACTGTTCACCAGAACCTC
CCTGCGCTGCCAGTAGATGCCACTAGCGATGAGGTCAGGAAAAATCTCATGGATATGTTTAGGGATAGAC
AGGCGTTTTCTGAACACACCTGGAAAATGCTGCTTAGCGTGTGCCGATCCTGGGCAGCCTGGTGTAAGCT
GAACAATCGCAAATGGTTCCCCGCCGAGCCGGAGGACGTGCGCGATTACCTGCTGTATCTCCAGGCAAGA
GGGCTGGCTGTCAAGACTATCCAGCAGCACTTGGGCCAACTGAATATGCTGCATCGACGCAGCGGGCTCC
CCCGGCCTAGCGATTCAAACGCAGTCTCCCTTGTTATGAGGAGAATTAGAAAGGAAAACGTAGATGCGGG
TGAGAGGGCTAAGCAGGCTCTCGCTTTTGAGCGGACTGATTTCGACCAGGTCAGATCCCTGATGGAGAAC
AGCGATCGGTGCCAGGACATCAGGAACCTCGCATTTCTGGGAATTGCATATAACACACTTCTGCGCATAG
CTGAGATCGCCCGGATCAGAGTGAAAGACATCAGTCGAACGGACGGCGGCCGGATGCTTATTCATATTGG
ACGCACAAAGACATTGGTCAGCACCGCTGGCGTTGAAAAGGCCTTGTCCCTGGGCGTAACGAAGCTGGTG
GAAAGATGGATCTCAGTGTCCGGCGTGGCTGACGACCCTAATAATTACTTGTTCTGTCGAGTGAGAAAAA
ACGGAGTCGCCGCGCCCTCTGCCACCAGCCAATTGAGTACACGGGCCCTTGAAGGGATCTTTGAGGCAAC
CCACCGACTCATATACGGAGCCAAGGATGACAGTGGCCAGAGGTATCTCGCCTGGTCAGGTCATTCTGCT
AGGGTGGGGGCCGCACGAGACATGGCGCGGGCAGGAGTCTCCATACCAGAGATTATGCAAGCTGGAGGTT
GGACAAATGTGAACATCGTTATGAACTATATCCGCAATCTTGACTCTGAAACCGGGGCCATGGTGAGACT
GCTCGAAGATGGTGACTACCCATACGATGTTCCAGATTACGCTTAAGAATTCGATATCAAGCTTAATAAA
AGATCTTTATTTTCATTAGATCTGTGTGTTGGTTTTTTGTGTGGTAACCACGTGCGGACCGAGCGGCCGC
AGGAACCCCTAGTGATGGAGTTGGCCACTCCCTCTCTGCGCGCTCGCTCGCTCACTGAGGCCGGGCGACC
AAAGGTCGCCCGACGCCCGGGCTTTGCCCGGGCGGCCTCAGTGAGCGAGCGAGCGCGCAGCTGCCTGCAG
GGGCGCCTGATGCGGTATTTTCTCCTTACGCATCTGTGCGGTATTTCACACCGCATA
[95 nt withheld, positions 4468-4562]
T
[46 nt withheld, positions 4564-4609]
C
[141 nt withheld, positions 4611-4751]
CCTTTGACGTTGGAGTCCACGTTCTTT
[37 nt withheld, positions 4779-4815]
ACTCTATCTCGGGCTATTCTTTTGATTTATAAGGGATTTTGCCGATTTCGGTCTATTGGTTAAAAAATGA
GCTGATTTAACAAAAATTTAACGCGAATTTTAACAAAATATTAACGTTTACAATTTTATGGTGCACTCTC
AGTACAATCTGCTCTGATGCCGCATAGTTAAGCCAGCCCCGACACCCGCCAACACCCGCTGACGCGCCCT
GACGGGCTTGTCTGCTCCCGGCATCCGCTTACAGACAAGCTGTGACCGTCTCCGGGAGCTGCATGTGTCA
GAGGTTTTCACCGTCATCACCGAAACGCGCGAGACGAAAGGGCCTCGTGATACGCCTATTTTTATAGGTT
AATGTCATGATAATAATGGTTTCTTAGACGTCAGGTGGCACTTTTCGGGGAAATGTGCGCGGAACCCCTA
TTTGTTTATTTTTCTAAATACATTCAAATATGTATCCGCTCATGAGACAATAACCCTGATAAATGCTTCA
ATAATATTGAAAAAGGAAGAGTATGAGTATTCAACATTTCCGTGTCGCCCTTATTCCCTTTTTTGCGGCA
TTTTGCCTTCCTGTTTTTGCTCACCCAGAAACGCTGGTGAAAGTAAAAGATGCTGAAGATCAGTTGGGTG
CACGAGTGGGTTACATCGAACTGGATCTCAACAGCGGTAAGATCCTTGAGAGTTTTCGCCCCGAAGAACG
TTTTCCAATGATGAGCACTTTTAAAGTTCTGCTATGTGGCGCGGTATTATCCCGTATTGACGCCGGGCAA
GAGCAACTCGGTCGCCGCATACACTATTCTCAGAATGACTTGGTTGAGTACTCACCAGTCACAGAAAAGC
ATCTTACGGATGGCATGACAGTAAGAGAATTATGCAGTGCTGCCATAACCATGAGTGATAACACTGCGGC
CAACTTACTTCTGACAACGATCGGAGGACCGAAGGAGCTAACCGCTTTTTTGCACAACATGGGGGATCAT
GTAACTCGCCTTGATCGTTGGGAACCGGAGCTGAATGAAGCCATACCAAACGACGAGCGTGACACCACGA
TGCCTGTAGCAATGGCAACAACGTTGCGCAAACTATTAACTGGCGAACTACTTACTCTAGCTTCCCGGCA
ACAATTAATAGACTGGATGGAGGCGGATAAAGTTGCAGGACCACTTCTGCGCTCGGCCCTTCCGGCTGGC
TGGTTTATTGCTGATAAATCTGGAGCCGGTGAGCGTGGGTCTCGCGGTATCATTGCAGCACTGGGGCCAG
ATGGTAAGCCCTCCCGTATCGTAGTTATCTACACGACGGGGAGTCAGGCAACTATGGATGAACGAAATAG
ACAGATCGCTGAGATAGGTGCCTCACTGATTAAGCATTGGTAACTGTCAGACCAAGTTTACTCATATATA
CTTTAGATTGATTTAAAACTTCATTTTTAATTTAAAAGGATCTAGGTGAAGATCCTTTTTGATAATCTCA
TGACCAAAATCCCTTAACGTGAGTTTTCGTTCCACTGAGCGTCAGACCCCGTAGAAAAGATCAAAGGATC
TTCTTGAGATCCTTTTTTTCTGCGCGTAATCTGCTGCTTGCAAACAAAAAAACCACCGCTACCAGCGGTG
GTTTGTTTGCCGGATCAAGAGCTACCAACTCTTTTTCCGAAGGTAACTGGCTTCAGCAGAGCGCAGATAC
CAAATACTGTTCTTCTAGTGTAGCCGTAGTTAGGCCACCACTTCAAGAACTCTGTAGCACCGCCTACATA
CCTCGCTCTGCTAATCCTGTTACCAGTGGCTGCTGCCAGTGGCGATAAGTCGTGTCTTACCGGGTTGGAC
TCAAGACGATAGTTACCGGATAAGGCGCAGCGGTCGGGCTGAACGGGGGGTTCGTGCACACAGCCCAGCT
TGGAGCGAACGACCTACACCGAACTGAGATACCTACAGCGTGAGCTATGAGAAAGCGCCACGCTTCCCGA
AGGGAGAAAGGCGGACAGGTATCCGGTAAGCGGCAGGGTCGGAACAGGAGAGCGCACGAGGGAGCTTCCA
GGGGGAAACGCCTGGTATCTTTATAGTCCTGTCGGGTTTCGCCACCTCTGACTTGAGCGTCGATTTTTGT
GATGCTCGTCAGGGGGGCGGAGCCTATGGAAAAACGCCAGCAACGCGGCCTTTTTACGGTTCCTGGCCTT
TTGCTGGCCTTTTGCTCACATGT
Features (pLannotate 1.2.2; 20 found; start..end, strand, type, name):
     12..39      +  repeat_region  AAV2 ITR (fragment): inverted terminal repeat of adeno-associated virus serotype 2 inverted
     68..95      +  repeat_region  AAV2 ITR (fragment): inverted terminal repeat of adeno-associated virus serotype 2 inverted
    145..385     +  promoter       U6 promoter: RNA polymerase III promoter for human U6 snRNA
    414..489     +  misc_RNA       gRNA scaffold: guide RNA scaffold for the Streptococcus pyogenes CRISPR/Cas9 system
    503..743     +  promoter       U6 promoter: RNA polymerase III promoter for human U6 snRNA
    770..845     +  misc_RNA       gRNA scaffold: guide RNA scaffold for the Streptococcus pyogenes CRISPR/Cas9 system
    914..1323    +  promoter       TBG promoter: promoter from the human thyroxine-binding globulin gene (Yan et al., 2012)
   1378..3027    +  CDS            luciferase: firefly luciferase; luc+; enhanced luc+ version of the luciferase gene
   3121..4146    +  CDS            cre: RECR_BPP1 - Experimental evidence at protein level: Swiss-Prot protein existence level 1. Catalyzes site-specific recombination between two 34-base- pair LOXP sites. Its role is to maintain the phage genome as a monomeric unit-copy plasmid in the lysogenic state. From Escherichia phage P1 (Bacteriophage P1).
   4147..4175    +  CDS            3xHA (fragment): three tandem HA epitope tags
   4177..4195    +  misc_feature   MCS (fragment): pBluescript multiple cloning site
   4195..4243    +  polyA_signal   poly(A) signal: synthetic polyadenylation signal
   4271..4411    +  repeat_region  AAV2 ITR: inverted terminal repeat of adeno-associated virus serotype 2 inverted
   4416..4467    -  misc_feature   bom (fragment): basis of mobility region from pBR322
   4486..4941    +  rep_origin     f1 ori (sequence partly withheld): f1 bacteriophage origin of replication; arrow indicates direction of (+) strand synthesis
   4942..4991    -  misc_feature   bom (fragment): basis of mobility region from pBR322
   5093..5128    -  CDS            rop (fragment): Rop protein, which maintains plasmids at low copy number; rop
   5223..5327    +  promoter       AmpR promoter: bla
   5328..6188    +  CDS            AmpR: β-lactamase; bla; confers resistance to ampicillin, carbenicillin, and related antibiotics
   6359..6947    +  rep_origin     ori: high-copy-number ColE1/pMB1/pBR322/pUC origin of replication
