[The description below was written by a language model from this plasmid's Addgene catalogue record and pLannotate feature annotations shown in this document.]
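Description:
TBG-Vector is an empty-backbone AAV-CRISPR knockout plasmid built on pAAV (about 7 kb) for direct in vivo genome editing in mouse liver. It is maintained in E. coli through a high-copy ColE1/pUC-type origin and selected with ampicillin via the bla gene under its own promoter. A filamentous-phage origin (annotated as f1 in one sequence record and M13 in the other) and short pBR322-derived bom and rop remnants are also present in the backbone. The payload is flanked by AAV2 inverted terminal repeats, which allow the intervening DNA to be packaged into recombinant AAV particles. In the repository's sequencing result the left ITR is detected only as short fragments, whereas the depositor's sequence shows it intact. That difference, along with the roughly 11-nt length gap between the two records, may reflect how difficult this repeat is to sequence.

Between the ITRs are two tandem cassettes, each with a human U6 RNA polymerase III promoter followed by an S. pyogenes Cas9 guide RNA scaffold, so two guides can be expressed from one vector. As an empty backbone it is meant to receive spacers by restriction cloning, though the record does not state whether either position is already occupied. Downstream, the hepatocyte-specific TBG (thyroxine-binding globulin) promoter drives firefly luciferase followed by Cre recombinase, an HA tag fragment and a short synthetic polyadenylation signal. The roughly 90-nt linker between luciferase and Cre is not annotated. No Cas9 is encoded, so the nuclease must be supplied separately; liver-restricted Cre could, for example, activate a Cre-dependent Cas9 allele in the host animal, although the record does not specify this. Luciferase could serve as a bioluminescent reporter of transduced cells. The associated work used this system for AAV-CRISPR screening of tumor suppressors in mouse liver.
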