Addgene plasmid #109396: TBG-Vector
Purpose: (Empty Backbone) AAV-CRISPR knockout plasmid with Cre recombinase driven by TBG promoter for direct in vivo genome editing in mouse liver
Depositing lab: Sidi Chen. Depositing organization: Yale University. Publication: Mapping a functional cancer genome atlas of tumor suppressors in mouse liver using AAV-CRISPR-mediated direct in vivo screening. Wang G, Chow RD, Ye L, Guzman CD, Dai X, Dong MB, Zhang F, Sharp PA, Platt RJ, Chen S. Sci Adv. 2018 Feb 28;4(2):eaao5508. doi: 10.1126/sciadv.aao5508. eCollection 2018 Feb. aao5508 PubMed 29503867.
Backbone
  Vector backbone: pAAV
  Backbone size (bp): 7010
  Vector type: Mammalian Expression, Mouse Targeting, AAV, CRISPR, Synthetic Biology
  Promoter: TBG
Growth in bacteria
  Bacterial resistance: Ampicillin, 100 μg/mL
  Growth temperature: 37°C
  Growth strain: NEB Stable
  Copy number: High Copy
Gene/Insert
  Cloning method: Restriction Enzyme
Terms and licenses: Academic/Nonprofit Terms; Industry Terms: Not Available to Industry
How to cite: TBG-Vector was a gift from Sidi Chen (Addgene plasmid # 109396 ; http://n2t.net/addgene:109396 ; RRID:Addgene_109396)
